Addgene plasmid #48039: pAGM8055
Purpose: (Empty Backbone)
Depositing lab: Sylvestre Marillonnet. Depositing organization: Leibniz Institute of Plant Biochemistry (IPB). Publication: A modular cloning system for standardized assembly of multigene constructs. Weber E, Engler C, Gruetzner R, Werner S, Marillonnet S. PLoS One. 2011 Feb 18;6(2):e16765. doi: 10.1371/journal.pone.0016765. PubMed 21364738.
Backbone
  Vector backbone: derived from pBIN19 and pUC19
  Backbone manufacturer: self-made
  Backbone size (bp): 4604
  Vector type: Unspecified
  Selectable markers: LacZ alpha
Growth in bacteria
  Bacterial resistance: Spectinomycin, 50 μg/mL
  Growth temperature: 37°C
  Growth strain: DH10B
  Copy number: High Copy
Gene/Insert
  Gene/Insert name: None
Terms and licenses: Academic/Nonprofit Terms; Industry Terms: Not Available to Industry
Depositor comments: level M cloning vector, replicates in E.coli and Agrobacterium, binary vector for Agrobacterium T-DNA delivery to plant cells
How to cite: pAGM8055 was a gift from Sylvestre Marillonnet (Addgene plasmid # 48039 ; http://n2t.net/addgene:48039 ; RRID:Addgene_48039)
