[The description below was written by a language model from this plasmid's Addgene catalogue record and pLannotate feature annotations shown in this document.]
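Description:
pAGM8055 is an empty level M cloning vector from a modular cloning (MoClo) system for standardized assembly of multigene constructs. It is a self-made binary vector derived from pBIN19 and pUC19, intended for Agrobacterium-mediated T-DNA delivery to plant cells, and it carries no insert. The catalogue lists a backbone size of 4,604 bp, while the annotated full sequence is 5,201 nt; the difference is presumably the replaceable lacZα cassette, though the record does not say so.

The plasmid replicates in two hosts. A high-copy ColE1/pUC-type origin supports propagation in E. coli, while the broad-host-range incP oriV, together with the trfA gene encoding its replication initiator protein, allows maintenance in Agrobacterium. Selection is by spectinomycin through an aadA aminoglycoside adenylyltransferase gene, which also confers streptomycin resistance. It is preceded by remnants of a class 1 integron Pc promoter and a short fragment of a gentamicin resistance gene. A partial pBR322 bom sequence is also annotated.

On the circular map, the nopaline-type left and right T-DNA border repeats flank a lacZα cassette consisting of a CAP binding site, lac promoter, lac operator, pUC multiple cloning site and a LacZα fragment. The origins, trfA and the resistance gene lie outside this interval. This arrangement lets the lacZα cassette act as a visual screening marker: when assembled DNA replaces it, colonies turn from blue to white, and the assembled genes end up between the borders for transfer into plants. The feature table does not annotate the type IIS restriction sites or fusion overhangs used for assembly, and no plant selectable marker is recorded in the empty vector.
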