Features (pLannotate 1.2.2; 15 found; start..end, strand, type, name):
     26..50      +  misc_feature   RB T-DNA repeat: right border repeat from nopaline C58 T-DNA
    147..778     +  rep_origin     oriV: incP origin of replication
    881..904     +  promoter       Pc promoter (fragment): intI1 (promoter lies within the coding sequence); class 1 integron promoter
   1080..1136    +  CDS            GmR (fragment): gentamycin acetyltransferase; aacC1; confers resistance to gentamycin
   1147..1934    +  CDS            SmR (fragment): aminoglycoside adenylyltransferase (Murphy, 1985); aadA; confers resistance to spectinomycin and streptomycin
   2275..2863    +  rep_origin     ori: high-copy-number ColE1/pMB1/pBR322/pUC origin of replication
   3199..4344    +  CDS            trfA: TRFA_ECOLX - Experimental evidence at protein level: Swiss-Prot protein existence level 1. Also involved in plasmid copy number control, promoting intermolecular coupling of protein bound iterons at oriV, which inhibits replication initiation. From Escherichia coli.
   4493..4517    +  misc_feature   LB T-DNA repeat: left border repeat from nopaline C58 T-DNA
   4607..4649    +  CDS            lacI (fragment): lac repressor; lacI; The lac repressor binds to the lac operator to inhibit transcription in E. coli. This inhibition can be relieved by adding lactose or isopropyl-β-D-thiogalactopyranoside (IPTG).
   4662..4683    +  protein_bind   CAP binding site: CAP binding activates transcription in the presence of cAMP. E. coli catabolite activator protein
   4698..4728    +  promoter       lac promoter: promoter for the E. coli lac operon
   4736..4752    +  protein_bind   lac operator: The lac repressor binds to the lac operator to inhibit transcription in E. coli. This inhibition can be relieved by adding lactose or isopropyl-β-D-thiogalactopyranoside (IPTG). lac repressor encoded by lacI
   4789..4845    -  misc_feature   MCS: pUC18/19 multiple cloning site
   4842..4999    +  CDS            lacZα (fragment): LacZα fragment of β-galactosidase; lacZ fragment
   5005..5104    -  misc_feature   bom (fragment): basis of mobility region from pBR322
>Addgene plasmid #48039 | pAGM8055 | depositor full sequence | sequence record 69039 | Full Sequence
GTGATCCGTTTAAACTATCAGTGTTTGACAGGATATATTGGCGGGTAAACCTAAGAGAAAAGAGCGTTTA
TTAGAATAATCGGATATTTAAAAGGGCGTGAAAAGGTTTATCCGTTCGTCCATTTGTATGTGCCAGCCGC
CTTTGCGACGCTCACCGGGCTGGTTGCCCTCGCCGCTGGGCTGGCGGCCGTCTATGGCCCTGCAAACGCG
CCAGAAACGCCGTCGAAGCCGTGTGCGAGACACCGCGGCCGCCGGCGTTGTGGATACCTCGCGGAAAACT
TGGCCCTCACTGACAGATGAGGGGCGGACGTTGACACTTGAGGGGCCGACTCACCCGGCGCGGCGTTGAC
AGATGAGGGGCAGGCTCGATTTCGGCCGGCGACGTGGAGCTGGCCAGCCTCGCAAATCGGCGAAAACGCC
TGATTTTACGCGAGTTTCCCACAGATGATGTGGACAAGCCTGGGGATAAGTGCCCTGCGGTATTGACACT
TGAGGGGCGCGACTACTGACAGATGAGGGGCGCGATCCTTGACACTTGAGGGGCAGAGTGCTGACAGATG
AGGGGCGCACCTATTGACATTTGAGGGGCTGTCCACAGGCAGAAAATCCAGCATTTGCAAGGGTTTCCGC
CCGTTTTTCGGCCACCGCTAACCTGTCTTTTAACCTGCTTTTAAACCAATATTTATAAACCTTGTTTTTA
ACCAGGGCTGCGCCCTGTGCGCGTGACCGCGCACGCCGAAGGGGGGTGCCCCCCCTTCTCGAACCCTCCC
GGCCCGCTAACGCGGGCCTCCCATCCCCCCAGGGGCTGCGCCCCTCGGCCGCGAACGGCCTCACCCCAAA
AATGGCAGCGCTGGCCAATTCCCGAGGCACGAACCCAGTGGACATAAGCCTGTTCGGTTCGTAAGCTGTA
ATGCAAGTAGCGTATGCGCTCACGCAACTGGTCCAGAACCTTGACCGAACGCAGCGGTGGTAACGGCGCA
GTGGCGGTTTTCATGGCTTGTTATGACTGTTTTTTTGGGGTACAGTCTATGCCTCGGGCATCCAAGCAGC
AAGCGCGTTACGCCGTGGGTCGATGTTTGATGTTATGGAGCAGCAACGATGTTACGCAGCAGGGCAGTCG
CCCTAAAACAAAGTTAAACATCATGGGGGAAGCGGTGATCGCCGAAGTATCGACTCAACTATCAGAGGTA
GTTGGCGTCATCGAGCGCCATCTCGAACCGACGTTGCTGGCCGTACATTTGTACGGCTCCGCAGTGGATG
GCGGCCTGAAGCCACACAGCGATATTGATTTGCTGGTTACGGTGACCGTAAGGCTTGATGAAACAACGCG
GCGAGCTTTGATCAACGACCTTTTGGAAACTTCGGCTTCCCCTGGAGAGAGCGAGATTCTCCGCGCTGTA
GAAGTCACCATTGTTGTGCACGACGACATCATTCCGTGGCGTTATCCAGCTAAGCGCGAACTGCAATTTG
GAGAATGGCAGCGCAATGACATTCTTGCAGGTATCTTCGAGCCAGCCACGATCGACATTGATCTGGCTAT
CTTGCTGACAAAAGCAAGAGAACATAGCGTTGCCTTGGTAGGTCCAGCGGCGGAGGAACTCTTTGATCCG
GTTCCTGAACAGGATCTATTTGAGGCGCTAAATGAAACCTTAACGCTATGGAACTCGCCGCCCGACTGGG
CTGGCGATGAGCGAAATGTAGTGCTTACGTTGTCCCGCATTTGGTACAGCGCAGTAACCGGCAAAATCGC
GCCGAAGGATGTCGCTGCCGACTGGGCAATGGAGCGCCTGCCGGCCCAGTATCAGCCCGTCATACTTGAA
GCTAGACAGGCTTATCTTGGACAAGAAGAAGATCGCTTGGCCTCGCGCGCAGATCAGTTGGAAGAATTTG
TCCATTACGTGAAAGGCGAGATCACCAAGGTAGTCGGCAAATAATGTCTAGCTAGAAATTCGTTCAAGCC
GACGCCGCTTCGCGGCGCGGCTTAACTCAAGCGTTAGATGCACTAAGCACATAATTGCTCACAGCCAAAC
TATCAGGTCAAGTCTGCTTTTATTATTTTTAAGCGTGCATAATAAGCCCTACACAAATTGGGAGATATAT
CATGCTGTCAGACCAAGTTTACTCATATATACTTTAGATTGATTTAAAACTTCATTTTTAATTTAAAAGG
ATCTAGGTGAAGATCCTTTTTGATAATCTCATGACCAAAATCCCTTAACGTGAGTTTTCGTTCCACTGAG
CGTCAGACCCCGTAGAAAAGATCAAAGGATCTTCTTGAGATCCTTTTTTTCTGCGCGTAATCTGCTGCTT
GCAAACAAAAAAACCACCGCTACCAGCGGTGGTTTGTTTGCCGGATCAAGAGCTACCAACTCTTTTTCCG
AAGGTAACTGGCTTCAGCAGAGCGCAGATACCAAATACTGTCCTTCTAGTGTAGCCGTAGTTAGGCCACC
ACTTCAAGAACTCTGTAGCACCGCCTACATACCTCGCTCTGCTAATCCTGTTACCAGTGGCTGCTGCCAG
TGGCGATAAGTCGTGTCTTACCGGGTTGGACTCAAGACGATAGTTACCGGATAAGGCGCAGCGGTCGGGC
TGAACGGGGGGTTCGTGCACACAGCCCAGCTTGGAGCGAACGACCTACACCGAACTGAGATACCTACAGC
GTGAGCTATGAGAAAGCGCCACGCTTCCCGAAGGGAGAAAGGCGGACAGGTATCCGGTAAGCGGCAGGGT
CGGAACAGGAGAGCGCACGAGGGAGCTTCCAGGGGGAAACGCCTGGTATCTTTATAGTCCTGTCGGGTTT
CGCCACCTCTGACTTGAGCGTCGATTTTTGTGATGCTCGTCAGGGGGGCGGAGCCTATGGAAAAACGCCA
GCAACGCGGCCTTTTTACGGTTCCTGGCAGATCCTAGATGTGGCGCAACGATGCCGGCGACAAGCAGGAG
CGCACCGACTTCTTCCGCATCAAGTGTTTTGGCTCTCAGGCCGAGGCCCACGGCAAGTATTTGGGCAAGG
GGTCGCTGGTATTCGTGCAGGGCAAGATTCGGAATACCAAGTACGAGAAGGACGGCCAGACGGTCTACGG
GACCGACTTCATTGCCGATAAGGTGGATTATCTGGACACCAAGGCACCAGGCGGGTCAAATCAGGAATAA
GGGCACATTGCCCCGGCGTGAGTCGGGGCAATCCCGCAAGGAGGGTGAATGAATCGGACGTTTGACCGGA
AGGCATACAGGCAAGAACTGATCGACGCGGGGTTTTCCGCCGAGGATGCCGAAACCATCGCAAGCCGCAC
CGTCATGCGTGCGCCCCGCGAAACCTTCCAGTCCGTCGGCTCGATGGTCCAGCAAGCTACGGCCAAGATC
GAGCGCGACAGCGTGCAACTGGCTCCCCCTGCCCTGCCCGCGCCATCGGCCGCCGTGGAGCGTTCGCGTC
GTCTTGAACAGGAGGCGGCAGGTTTGGCGAAGTCGATGACCATCGACACGCGAGGAACTATGACGACCAA
GAAGCGAAAAACCGCCGGCGAGGACCTGGCAAAACAGGTCAGCGAGGCCAAGCAGGCCGCGTTGCTGAAA
CACACGAAGCAGCAGATCAAGGAAATGCAGCTTTCCTTGTTCGATATTGCGCCGTGGCCGGACACGATGC
GAGCGATGCCAAACGACACGGCCCGCTCTGCCCTGTTCACCACGCGCAACAAGAAAATCCCGCGCGAGGC
GCTGCAAAACAAGGTCATTTTCCACGTCAACAAGGACGTGAAGATCACCTACACCGGCGTCGAGCTGCGG
GCCGACGATGACGAACTGGTGTGGCAGCAGGTGTTGGAGTACGCGAAGCGCACCCCTATCGGCGAGCCGA
TCACCTTCACGTTCTACGAGCTTTGCCAGGACCTGGGCTGGTCGATCAATGGCCGGTATTACACGAAGGC
CGAGGAATGCCTGTCGCGCCTACAGGCGACGGCGATGGGCTTCACGTCCGACCGCGTTGGGCACCTGGAA
TCGGTGTCGCTGCTGCACCGCTTCCGCGTCCTGGACCGTGGCAAGAAAACGTCCCGTTGCCAGGTCCTGA
TCGACGAGGAAATCGTCGTGCTGTTTGCTGGCGACCACTACACGAAATTCATATGGGAGAAGTACCGCAA
GCTGTCGCCGACGGCCCGACGGATGTTCGACTATTTCAGCTCGCACCGGGAGCCGTACCCGCTCAAGCTG
GAAACCTTCCGCCTCATGTGCGGATCGGATTCCACCCGCGTGAAGAAGTGGCGCGAGCAGGTCGGCGAAG
CCTGCGAAGAGTTGCGAGGCAGCGGCCTGGTGGAACACGCCTGGGTCAATGATGACCTGGTGCATTGCAA
ACGCTAGGGCCTTGTGGGGTCAGTTCCGGCTGGGGGTTCAGCAGCCCCTGCTCGGATCTGTTGGACCGGA
CAGTAGTCATGGTTGATGGGCTGCCTGTATCGAGTGGTGATTTTGTGCCGAGCTGCCGGTCGGGGAGCTG
TTGGCTGGCTGGTGGCAGGATATATTGTGGTGTAAACAAATTGACGCTTAGACAACTTAATAACACATTG
CGGACGTTTTTAATGTACTGGGGTTGAACACTCTGTGGGTCTCAACTATTGTCTTCGCAGCTGGCACGAC
AGGTTTCCCGACTGGAAAGCGGGCAGTGAGCGCAACGCAATTAATGTGAGTTAGCTCACTCATTAGGCAC
CCCAGGCTTTACACTTTATGCTTCCGGCTCGTATGTTGTGTGGAATTGTGAGCGGATAACAATTTCACAC
AGGAAACAGCTATGACCATGATTACGCCAAGCTTGCATGCCTGCAGGTCGACTCTAGAGGATCCCCGGGT
ACCGAGCTCGAATTCACTGGCCGTCGTTTTACAACGTCGTGACTGGGAAAACCCTGGCGTTACCCAACTT
AATCGCCTTGCAGCACATCCCCCTTTCGCCAGCTGGCGTAATAGCGAAGAGGCCCGCACCGATCGCCCTT
CCCAACAGTTGCGCAGCCTGAATGGCGAATGGCGCCTGATGCGGTATTTTCTCCTTACGCATCTGTGCGG
TATTTCACACCGCATATGGTGCACTCTCAGTACAATCTGCTCTGATGCCGCATAGTTAAGCCAGCCCCGA
CACCCGCCAACACCCGCTGACGCGCCCTGACGGGCTTGTCTGCTCCCGGCATCCGCTTACAGACAAGCTG
TGAGAAGACAAGGGACACGAA
