>Addgene plasmid #48039 | pAGM8055 | addgene partial sequence | sequence record 74215 | LB-F1 5'-gtggtgtaaacaaattgacgc-3'
TTGCGGACGTTTTTAATGTACTGGGGTTGAACACTCTGTGGGTCTCAACTATTGTCTTCGCAGCTGGCAC
GACAGGTTTCCCGACTGGAAAGCGGGCAGTGAGCGCAACGCAATTAATGTGAGTTAGCTCACTCATTAGG
CACCCCAGGCTTTACACTTTATGCTTCCGGCTCGTATGTTGTGTGGAATTGTGAGCGGATAACAATTTCA
CACAGGAAACAGCTATGACCATGATTACGCCAAGCTTGCATGCCTGCAGGTCGACTCTAGAGGATCCCCG
GGTACCGAGCTCGAATTCACTGGCCGTCGTTTTACAACGTCGTGACTGGGAAAACCCTGGCGTTACCCAA
CTTAATCGCCTTGCAGCACATCCCCCTTTCGCCAGCTGGCGTAATAGCGAAGAGGCCCGCACCGATCGCC
CTTCCCAACAGTTGCGCAGCCTGAATGGCGAATGGCGCCTGATGCGGTATTTTCTCCTTACGCATCTGTG
CGGTATTTCACACCGCATATGGTGCACTCTCAGTACAATCTGCTCTGATGCCGCATAGTTAAGCCAGCCC
CGACACCCGCCAACACCCGCTGACGCGCCCTGACGGGCTTGTCTGCTCCCGGCATCCGCTTACAGACAAG
CTGTGAGAAGACAAGGGACACGAAGTGATCCGTTTAAACTATCAGTGTTTGACAGGATATATTGGCGGGT
AAACCTAAGAGAAAAGAGCGTTTATTAGAATAATCGGATATTTAAAAGGGCGTGAAAAGGTTTATCCGTT
CGTCCATTTGTATGTGCCAGCCGCCTTTGCGACGCTCACCGGGCTGGTTGCCCTCGCCGCTGGGCTGGCG
GCCGTCTATGGCCCTGCAAACGCGCCAGAAACGCCGTCGAAGCCGTGTGCGAGACACCGCGGCCGCCGGC
GTTGTGGATACCTCGCGGAAAACTTGGCCCTCACTGACAGATGAGGGGCGGACGTTGACACTTGAGGGGC
CGACTCAC
